>Addgene plasmid #118300 | GFP-PKI WT | addgene full sequence | sequence record 227459 | Addgene NGS Result
GTTATCCCCTGATTCTGTGGATAACCGTATTACCGCCATGCATTAGTTATTAATAGTAATCAATTACGGG
GTCATTAGTTCATAGCCCATATATGGAGTTCCGCGTTACATAACTTACGGTAAATGGCCCGCCTGGCTGA
CCGCCCAACGACCCCCGCCCATTGACGTCAATAATGACGTATGTTCCCATAGTAACGCCAATAGGGACTT
TCCATTGACGTCAATGGGTGGAGTATTTACGGTAAACTGCCCACTTGGCAGTACATCAAGTGTATCATAT
GCCAAGTACGCCCCCTATTGACGTCAATGACGGTAAATGGCCCGCCTGGCATTATGCCCAGTACATGACC
TTATGGGACTTTCCTACTTGGCAGTACATCTACGTATTAGTCATCGCTATTACCATGGTGATGCGGTTTT
GGCAGTACATCAATGGGCGTGGATAGCGGTTTGACTCACGGGGATTTCCAAGTCTCCACCCCATTGACGT
CAATGGGAGTTTGTTTTGGCACCAAAATCAACGGGACTTTCCAAAATGTCGTAACAACTCCGCCCCATTG
ACGCAAATGGGCGGTAGGCGTGTACGGTGGGAGGTCTATATAAGCAGAGCTGGTTTAGTGAACCGTCAGA
TCCGCTAGCGCTACCGGTCGCCACCATGGTGAGCAAGGGCGAGGAGCTGTTCACCGGGGTGGTGCCCATC
CTGGTCGAGCTGGACGGCGACGTAAACGGCCACAAGTTCAGCGTGTCCGGCGAGGGCGAGGGCGATGCCA
CCTACGGCAAGCTGACCCTGAAGTTCATCTGCACCACCGGCAAGCTGCCCGTGCCCTGGCCCACCCTCGT
GACCACCCTGACCTACGGCGTGCAGTGCTTCAGCCGCTACCCCGACCACATGAAGCAGCACGACTTCTTC
AAGTCCGCCATGCCCGAAGGCTACGTCCAGGAGCGCACCATCTTCTTCAAGGACGACGGCAACTACAAGA
CCCGCGCCGAGGTGAAGTTCGAGGGCGACACCCTGGTGAACCGCATCGAGCTGAAGGGCATCGACTTCAA
GGAGGACGGCAACATCCTGGGGCACAAGCTGGAGTACAACTACAACAGCCACAACGTCTATATCATGGCC
GACAAGCAGAAGAACGGCATCAAGGTGAACTTCAAGATCCGCCACAACATCGAGGACGGCAGCGTGCAGC
TCGCCGACCACTACCAGCAGAACACCCCCATCGGCGACGGCCCCGTGCTGCTGCCCGACAACCACTACCT
GAGCACCCAGTCCGCCCTGAGCAAAGACCCCAACGAGAAGCGCGATCACATGGTCCTGCTGGAGTTCGTG
ACCGCCGCCGGGATCACTCTCGGCATGGACGAGCTGTACAAGTCCGGACTCAGATCTCGAGAGATGGACT
ACAAGGACGACGATGACAAGAATTCTACTGATGTGGAA
[60 nt withheld, positions 1439-1498]
ATCTTGGTTTCCTCTGCAAGTGGCAACAGCAATGAATTAGCCTTGAAATTAGCAGGTCTTGATATCAACA
AGACAGAAGGTGAAGATGATGGACAGAGAAGCTCCACAGAACAAAGTGGCGAAGCCCAGGGAGAAGCAGC
CAAGTCTGAAAAGTAGGGTACCGCGGGCCCGGGATCCACCGGATCTAGATAACTGATCATAATCAGCCAT
ACCACATTTGTAGAGGTTTTACTTGCTTTAAAAAACCTCCCACACCTCCCCCTGAACCTGAAACATAAAA
TGAATGCAATTGTTGTTGTTAACTTGTTTATTGCAGCTTATAATGGTTACAAATAAAGCAATAGCATCAC
AAATTTCACAAATAAAGCATTTTTTTCACTGCATTCTAGTTGTGGTTTGTCCAAACTCATCAATGTATCT
TAACGCGTAAATTGTAAGCGTTAATATTTTGTTAAAATTCGCGTTAAATTTTTGTTAAATCAGCTCATTT
TTTAACCAATAGGCCGAAATCGGCAAAATCCCTTATAAATCAAAAGAATAGACCGAGATAGGGT
[37 nt withheld, positions 2053-2089]
AAAGAACGTGGACTCCAACGTCAAAGG
[49 nt withheld, positions 2117-2165]
T
[91 nt withheld, positions 2167-2257]
G
[124 nt withheld, positions 2259-2382]
CAGGTGGCACTTTTCGGGGAAATGTGCGCGGAACCCCTATTTGTTTATTTTTCTAAATACATTCAAATAT
GTATCCGCTCATGAGACAATAACCCTGATAAATGCTTCAATAATATTGAAAAAGGAAGAGTCCTGAGGCG
GAAAGAACCAGCTGTGGAATGTGTGTCAGTTAGGGTGTGGAAAGTCCCCAGGCTCCCCAGCAGGCAGAAG
TATGCAAAGCATGCATCTCAATTAGTCAGCAACCAGGTGTGGAAAGTCCCCAGGCTCCCCAGCAGGCAGA
AGTATGCAAAGCATGCATCTCAATTAGTCAGCAACCATAGTCCCGCCCCTAACTCCGCCCATCCCGCCCC
TAACTCCGCCCAGTTCCGCCCATTCTCCGCCCCATGGCTGACTAATTTTTTTTATTTATGCAGAGGCCGA
GGCCGCCTCGGCCTCTGAGCTATTCCAGAAGTAGTGAGGAGGCTTTTTTGGAGGCCTAGGCTTTTGCAAA
GATCGATCAAGAGACAGGATGAGGATCGTTTCGCATGATTGAACAAGATGGATTGCACGCAGGTTCTCCG
GCCGCTTGGGTGGAGAGGCTATTCGGCTATGACTGGGCACAACAGACAATCGGCTGCTCTGATGCCGCCG
TGTTCCGGCTGTCAGCGCAGGGGCGCCCGGTTCTTTTTGTCAAGACCGACCTGTCCGGTGCCCTGAATGA
ACTGCAAGACGAGGCAGCGCGGCTATCGTGGCTGGCCACGACGGGCGTTCCTTGCGCAGCTGTGCTCGAC
GTTGTCACTGAAGCGGGAAGGGACTGGCTGCTATTGGGCGAAGTGCCGGGGCAGGATCTCCTGTCATCTC
ACCTTGCTCCTGCCGAGAAAGTATCCATCATGGCTGATGCAATGCGGCGGCTGCATACGCTTGATCCGGC
TACCTGCCCATTCGACCACCAAGCGAAACATCGCATCGAGCGAGCACGTACTCGGATGGAAGCCGGTCTT
GTCGATCAGGATGATCTGGACGAAGAGCATCAGGGGCTCGCGCCAGCCGAACTGTTCGCCAGGCTCAAGG
CGAGCATGCCCGACGGCGAGGATCTCGTCGTGACCCATGGCGATGCCTGCTTGCCGAATATCATGGTGGA
AAATGGCCGCTTTTCTGGATTCATCGACTGTGGCCGGCTGGGTGTGGCGGACCGCTATCAGGACATAGCG
TTGGCTACCCGTGATATTGCTGAAGAGCTTGGCGGCGAATGGGCTGACCGCTTCCTCGTGCTTTACGGTA
TCGCCGCTCCCGATTCGCAGCGCATCGCCTTCTATCGCCTTCTTGACGAGTTCTTCTGAGCGGGACTCTG
GGGTTCGAAATGACCGACCAAGCGACGCCCAACCTGCCATCACGAGATTTCGATTCCACCGCCGCCTTCT
ATGAAAGGTTGGGCTTCGGAATCGTTTTCCGGGACGCCGGCTGGATGATCCTCCAGCGCGGGGATCTCAT
GCTGGAGTTCTTCGCCCACCCTAGGGGGAGGCTAACTGAAACACGGAAGGAGACAATACCGGAAGGAACC
CGCGCTATGACGGCAATAAAAAGACAGAATAAAACGCACGGTGTTGGGTCGTTTGTTCATAAACGCGGGG
TTCGGTCCCAGGGCTGGCACTCTGTCGATACCCCACCGAGACCCCATTGGGGCCAATACGCCCGCGTTTC
TTCCTTTTCCCCACCCCACCCCCCAAGTTCGGGTGAAGGCCCAGGGCTCGCAGCCAACGTCGGGGCGGCA
GGCCCTGCCATAGCCTCAGGTTACTCATATATACTTTAGATTGATTTAAAACTTCATTTTTAATTTAAAA
GGATCTAGGTGAAGATCCTTTTTGATAATCTCATGACCAAAATCCCTTAACGTGAGTTTTCGTTCCACTG
AGCGTCAGACCCCGTAGAAAAGATCAAAGGATCTTCTTGAGATCCTTTTTTTCTGCGCGTAATCTGCTGC
TTGCAAACAAAAAAACCACCGCTACCAGCGGTGGTTTGTTTGCCGGATCAAGAGCTACCAACTCTTTTTC
CGAAGGTAACTGGCTTCAGCAGAGCGCAGATACCAAATACTGTTCTTCTAGTGTAGCCGTAGTTAGGCCA
CCACTTCAAGAACTCTGTAGCACCGCCTACATACCTCGCTCTGCTAATCCTGTTACCAGTGGCTGCTGCC
AGTGGCGATAAGTCGTGTCTTACCGGGTTGGACTCAAGACGATAGTTACCGGATAAGGCGCAGCGGTCGG
GCTGAACGGGGGGTTCGTGCACACAGCCCAGCTTGGAGCGAACGACCTACACCGAACTGAGATACCTACA
GCGTGAGCTATGAGAAAGCGCCACGCTTCCCGAAGGGAGAAAGGCGGACAGGTATCCGGTAAGCGGCAGG
GTCGGAACAGGAGAGCGCACGAGGGAGCTTCCAGGGGGAAACGCCTGGTATCTTTATAGTCCTGTCGGGT
TTCGCCACCTCTGACTTGAGCGTCGATTTTTGTGATGCTCGTCAGGGGGGCGGAGCCTATGGAAAAACGC
CAGCAACGCGGCCTTTTTACGGTTCCTGGCCTTTTGCTGGCCTTTTGCTCACATGTTCTTTCCTGC
Features (pLannotate 1.2.2; 18 found; start..end, strand, type, name):
      2..36      +  rep_origin     RSF ori (fragment): Plasmids containing the RSF 1030 origin of replication can be propagated in E. coli cells that contain additional plasmids with compatible origins.
    104..407     +  enhancer       CMV enhancer: human cytomegalovirus immediate early enhancer
    408..611     +  promoter       CMV promoter: human cytomegalovirus (CMV) immediate early promoter
    656..1372    +  CDS            EGFP: EGFP is a basic (constitutively fluorescent) green fluorescent protein published in 1996, derived from Aequorea victoria. It is reported to be a rapidly-maturing weak dimer with moderate acid sensitivity.
   1373..1391    +  misc_feature   MCS (fragment): multiple cloning site
   1400..1420    +  CDS            FLAG (fragment): FLAG® epitope tag, followed by an enterokinase cleavage site
   1427..1648    +  CDS            Pkia (sequence partly withheld): IPKA_MOUSE - Experimental evidence at protein level: Swiss-Prot protein existence level 1. Extremely potent competitive inhibitor of cAMP-dependent protein kinase activity, this protein interacts with the catalytic subunit of the enzyme after the cAMP-induced dissociation of its regulatory chains. From Mus musculus (Mouse).
   1655..1680    +  misc_feature   MCS (fragment): multiple cloning site
   1692..1776    +  CDS            large T antigen (fragment): large T antigen from SV40 (simian virus 40)
   1799..1920    +  polyA_signal   SV40 poly(A) signal: SV40 polyadenylation signal
   1954..2382    -  rep_origin     f1 ori (sequence partly withheld): f1 bacteriophage origin of replication; arrow indicates direction of (+) strand synthesis
   2409..2513    +  promoter       AmpR promoter: bla
   2515..2872    +  promoter       SV40 promoter: SV40 enhancer and early promoter
   2907..3701    +  CDS            NeoR/KanR: aminoglycoside phosphotransferase from Tn5; aph(3')-II (or nptII); confers resistance to neomycin, kanamycin, and G418 (Geneticin®)
   3722..3874    +  CDS            ble (fragment): BLE_KLEPN - Experimental evidence at protein level: Swiss-Prot protein existence level 1. Binding protein with a strong affinity to the bleomycin family of antibiotics. Binds to CL990; an antimitotic-antibiotic compound. From Klebsiella pneumoniae.
   3933..3980    +  polyA_signal   HSV TK poly(A) signal: herpes simplex virus thymidine kinase polyadenylation signal (Cole and Stacy, 1985)
   4071..4087    -  polyA_signal   bGH poly(A) signal (fragment): bovine growth hormone polyadenylation signal
   4309..4897    +  rep_origin     ori: high-copy-number ColE1/pMB1/pBR322/pUC origin of replication
