[The description below was written by a language model from this plasmid's Addgene catalogue record and pLannotate feature annotations shown in this document.]
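Description:
GFP-PKI WT is a mammalian expression plasmid of about 5 kb built on the pEGFP-C1 backbone. It produces wild-type mouse protein kinase inhibitor alpha (PKIα, Pkia) as a fluorescent, epitope-tagged fusion protein. It is maintained in E. coli at high copy through a ColE1/pUC-type origin and selected with kanamycin. An f1 phage origin is also present.

Expression is driven by the human cytomegalovirus immediate-early enhancer and promoter. The open reading frame begins with EGFP, continues through a short remnant of the multiple cloning site and a FLAG epitope, and ends with the PKIα coding sequence, so both tags lie N-terminal to the inhibitor. The insert is listed as 231 bp and was subcloned between EcoRI and XbaI into a pEGFP derivative that already carried the FLAG sequence. An SV40 polyadenylation signal terminates the transcript. The short "large T antigen" hit just upstream of it most likely reflects SV40-derived flanking sequence rather than a functional coding region.

A single NeoR/KanR gene (Tn5 aminoglycoside phosphotransferase) is preceded by both a bacterial bla promoter and the SV40 enhancer/early promoter, and is followed by the HSV TK polyadenylation signal. This arrangement gives kanamycin resistance in bacteria and G418 resistance in mammalian cells, which would allow selection of stable transfectants. The annotated ble, bGH poly(A) and RSF ori hits are small fragments and are unlikely to be functional.

PKIα is a highly potent competitive inhibitor of the catalytic subunit of cAMP-dependent protein kinase (PKA). The stated purpose is simply expression of PKIα, which fits use in blocking PKA activity in transfected cells. EGFP fluorescence can identify expressing cells and show where the fusion localises, and the FLAG tag allows antibody-based detection.
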