Addgene plasmid #118300: GFP-PKI WT
Purpose: Expression of PKIa
Depositing lab: Philip Stork. Publication: Hormonal control of insulin-like growth factor I gene transcription in human osteoblasts: dual actions of cAMP-dependent protein kinase on CCAAT/enhancer-binding protein delta. Billiard J, Grewal SS, Lukaesko L, Stork PJ, Rotwein P. J Biol Chem. 2001 Aug 17;276(33):31238-46. doi: 10.1074/jbc.M103634200. Epub 2001 Jun 4. PubMed 11390399.
Backbone
  Vector backbone: peGFP-C1
  Backbone manufacturer: clontech
  Vector type: Mammalian Expression
Growth in bacteria
  Bacterial resistance: Kanamycin, 50 μg/mL
  Growth temperature: 37°C
  Growth strain: DH5alpha
  Copy number: High Copy
Gene/Insert
  Gene/Insert name: PKI wt (alt name: protein kinase inhibitor peptide)
  Species: M. musculus (mouse)
  Insert size (bp): 231
  Tag / fusion protein: GFP (N terminal on backbone); Flag (N terminal on backbone)
  Cloning method: Restriction Enzyme; 5′ cloning site EcoRI (unknown if destroyed); 3′ cloning site XbaI (unknown if destroyed)
  Sequencing primers: 5′ CMV
Resource information
  A portion of this plasmid was derived from a plasmid made by: PKIa was obtained from Richard Maurer (Oregon Health and Science University).
Terms and licenses: Academic/Nonprofit Terms; Industry Terms: Not Available to Industry
Depositor comments: PKI constructs were subcloned into pEGFP containing Flag epitope with EcoRI and XbaI (see map).
How to cite: GFP-PKI WT was a gift from Philip Stork (Addgene plasmid # 118300 ; http://n2t.net/addgene:118300 ; RRID:Addgene_118300)
