>Addgene plasmid #118300 | GFP-PKI WT | depositor partial sequence | sequence record 223434 | CMV-F sequence
GTGGGACTATTAGCAGAGCTGGTTTAGTGACCGTCAGATCCGCTAGCGCTACCGGTCGCCACCATGGTGA
GCAAGGGCGAGGAGCTGTTCACCGGGGTGGTGCCCATCCTGGTCGAGCTGGACGGCGACGTAAACGGCCA
CAAGTTCAGCGTGTCCGGCGAGGGCGAGGGCGATGCCACCTACGGCAAGCTGACCCTGAAGTTCATCTGC
ACCACCGGCAAGCTGCCCGTGCCCTGGCCCACCCTCGTGACCACCCTGACCTACGGCGTGCAGTGCTTCA
GCCGCTACCCCGACCACATGAAGCAGCACGACTTCTTCAAGTCCGCCATGCCCGAAGGCTACGTCCAGGA
GCGCACCATCTTCTTCAAGGACGACGGCAACTACAAGACCCGCGCCGAGGTGAAGTTCGAGGGCGACACC
CTGGTGAACCGCATCGAGCTGAAGGGCATCGACTTCAAGGAGGACGGCAACATCCTGGGGCACAAGCTGG
AGTACAACTACAACAGCCACAACGTCTATATCATGGCCGACAAGCAGAAGAACGGCATCAAGGTGAACTT
CAAGATCCGCCACAACATCGAGGACGGCAGCGTGCAGCTCGCCGACCACTACCAGCAGAACACCCCCATC
GGCGACGGCCCCGTGCTGCTGCCCGACAACCACTACCTGAGCACCCAGTCCGCCCTGAGCAAAGACCCCA
ACGAGAAGCGCGATCACATGGTCCTGCTGGAGTTCGTGACCGCCGCCGGGATCACTCTCGGCATGGACGA
GCTGTACAAGTCCGGACTCAGATCTCGAGAGATGGACTACAAGGACGACGATGACAAGAATTCTACTGAT
GTGGAA
[60 nt withheld, positions 847-906]
ATCTTGGTTTCCTCTGCAAGTGGCAACAGCAATGAATTAGCCTTGAAATTAGCACGTCTTGATATCAACA
AGACAGAATGTGAAGATGATGGACAGAGAAGCTCCACAGAACAAAGTGGCGAAGCCCACGGAGAAGCAGC
CAAGTCTGAAAAGTAGGGTACCGCGGGCCCGGGATCCACCGGGATCTAGATAACTGATCATAATCAGCAT
ACCCATTGTAAAGGTTTACTGCATGAAAACTCGAACCTCCCTGAACCTGAACCTT
